Addgene plasmid #229204: lvl1-Adapter3
Purpose: lvl 1 adapter
Depositing lab: Ron Weiss. Depositing organization: Massachusetts Institute of Technology. Publication: A platform for rapid prototyping of synthetic gene networks in mammalian cells. Duportet X, Wroblewska L, Guye P, Li Y, Eyquem J, Rieders J, Rimchala T, Batt G, Weiss R. Nucleic Acids Res. 2014 Dec 1;42(21):13440-51. doi: 10.1093/nar/gku1082. Epub 2014 Nov 5. PubMed 25378321.
Backbone
  Vector backbone: lvl1 [backbone]
  Vector type: Synthetic Biology
Growth in bacteria
  Bacterial resistance: Ampicillin, 100 μg/mL
  Growth temperature: 37°C
  Growth strain: DH5alpha
  Copy number: High Copy
Gene/Insert
  Gene/Insert name: S4-SX - adapter
  Species: H. sapiens (human)
  Cloning method: Restriction Enzyme; 5′ cloning site Unknown (unknown if destroyed)
Terms and licenses: Academic/Nonprofit Terms; Industry Terms: Not Available to Industry
Depositor comments: This plasmid is slightly modified from the version used in Duportet et al. 2014, but does not have any functional differences.
How to cite: lvl1-Adapter3 was a gift from Ron Weiss (Addgene plasmid # 229204 ; http://n2t.net/addgene:229204 ; RRID:Addgene_229204)
