[The description below was written by a language model from this plasmid's Addgene catalogue record and pLannotate feature annotations shown in this document.]
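Description:
lvl1-Adapter3 is a small (about 3 kb) bacterial plasmid from a synthetic biology toolkit for the hierarchical assembly of mammalian gene circuits. It is catalogued as a "level 1 adapter" built on the lvl1 backbone. It is propagated in E. coli as a high-copy plasmid from a ColE1/pUC-type origin of replication and selected with ampicillin.

The listed insert is "S4-SX – adapter". The name suggests a bridging element that links position S4 to a terminal SX position in a modular assembly scheme. In such a scheme, an adapter would let fewer than the maximum number of transcription units be joined into a final multi-gene construct, but the record does not spell out this mechanism or describe the S4 and SX sequences. The automated annotation detects no promoter, coding sequence, reporter or terminator for mammalian expression, which fits a plasmid that supplies only short connector sequences rather than a functional gene. The "H. sapiens" species entry probably reflects the intended target system rather than a human-derived gene.

The feature table also shows two complete β-lactamase (AmpR) cassettes, each with its own bla promoter. They sit in divergent orientation, separated by a gap of roughly 90 bp between the two promoters. The adapter sequences themselves are not annotated, so their location cannot be determined from the table, and the record does not explain why the resistance marker is duplicated. According to the depositor, this plasmid is slightly modified from the originally published version but functionally equivalent. The cloning sites used are recorded as unknown.
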