Features (pLannotate 1.2.2; 5 found; start..end, strand, type, name):
    171..1031    -  CDS            AmpR: β-lactamase; bla; confers resistance to ampicillin, carbenicillin, and related antibiotics
   1032..1136    -  promoter       AmpR promoter: bla
   1227..1331    +  promoter       AmpR promoter: bla
   1332..2192    +  CDS            AmpR: β-lactamase; bla; confers resistance to ampicillin, carbenicillin, and related antibiotics
   2443..3031    -  rep_origin     ori: high-copy-number ColE1/pMB1/pBR322/pUC origin of replication
>Addgene plasmid #229204 | lvl1-Adapter3 | addgene full sequence | sequence record 462330 | Addgene NGS Result
GAAGATCCTTTGATCTTTTCTACGGGGTCTGACGCTCAGTGGAACGAAAACTCACGTTAAGGGATTTTGG
TCATGAGATTATCAAAAAGGATCTTCACCTAGATCCTTTTAAATTAAAAATGAAGTTTTAAATCAATCTA
AAGTATATATGAGTAAACTTGGTCTGACAGTTACCAATGCTTAATCAGTGAGGCACCTATCTCAGCGATC
TGTCTATTTCGTTCATCCATAGTTGCCTGACTCCCCGTCGTGTAGATAACTACGATACGGGAGGGCTTAC
CATCTGGCCCCAGTGCTGCAATGATACCGCGAGAACCACGCTCACCGGCTCCAGATTTATCAGCAATAAA
CCAGCCAGCCGGAAGGGCCGAGCGCAGAAGTGGTCCTGCAACTTTATCCGCCTCCATCCAGTCTATTAAT
TGTTGCCGGGAAGCTAGAGTAAGTAGTTCGCCAGTTAATAGTTTGCGCAACGTTGTTGCCATTGCTACAG
GCATCGTGGTGTCACGCTCGTCGTTTGGTATGGCTTCATTCAGCTCCGGTTCCCAACGATCAAGGCGAGT
TACATGATCCCCCATGTTGTGCAAAAAAGCGGTTAGCTCCTTCGGTCCTCCGATCGTTGTCAGAAGTAAG
TTGGCCGCAGTGTTATCACTCATGGTTATGGCAGCACTGCATAATTCTCTTACTGTCATGCCATCCGTAA
GATGCTTTTCTGTGACTGGTGAGTACTCAACCAAGTCATTCTGAGAATAGTGTATGCGGCGACCGAGTTG
CTCTTGCCCGGCGTCAATACGGGATAATACCGCGCCACATAGCAGAACTTTAAAAGTGCTCATCATTGGA
AAACGTTCTTCGGGGCGAAAACTCTCAAGGATCTTACCGCTGTTGAGATCCAGTTCGATGTAACCCACTC
GTGCACCCAACTGATCTTCAGCATCTTTTACTTTCACCAGCGTTTCTGGGTGAGCAAAAACAGGAAGGCA
AAATGCCGCAAAAAAGGGAATAAGGGCGACACGGAAATGTTGAATACTCATACTCTTCCTTTTTCAATAT
TATTGAAGCATTTATCAAGGTTATTGTCTCATGAGCGGATACATATTTGAATGTATTTAGAAAAATAAAC
AAATAGGGGTTCCGCGCACGAATTGGCCAGCGCTGCATTACCCTGTTATCCCTAACCGGTGAATTCCCTT
ATGTGAGTGTAAAAGGCAGGCGAGTTTGTCCCGGAGCGCGGAACCCCTATTTGTTTATTTTTCTAAATAC
ATTCAAATATGTATCCGCTCATGAGACAATAACCCTGATAAATGCTTCAATAATATTGAAAAAGGAAGAG
TATGAGTATTCAACATTTCCGTGTCGCCCTTATTCCCTTTTTTGCGGCATTTTGCCTTCCTGTTTTTGCT
CACCCAGAAACGCTGGTGAAAGTAAAAGATGCTGAAGATCAGTTGGGTGCACGAGTGGGTTACATCGAAC
TGGATCTCAACAGCGGTAAGATCCTTGAGAGTTTTCGCCCCGAAGAACGTTTTCCAATGATGAGCACTTT
TAAAGTTCTGCTATGTGGCGCGGTATTATCCCGTATTGACGCCGGGCAAGAGCAACTCGGTCGCCGCATA
CACTATTCTCAGAATGACTTGGTTGAGTACTCACCAGTCACAGAAAAGCATCTTACGGATGGCATGACAG
TAAGAGAATTATGCAGTGCTGCCATAACCATGAGTGATAACACTGCGGCCAACTTACTTCTGACAACGAT
CGGAGGACCGAAGGAGCTAACCGCTTTTTTGCACAACATGGGGGATCATGTAACTCGCCTTGATCGTTGG
GAACCGGAGCTGAATGAAGCCATACCAAACGACGAGCGTGACACCACGATGCCTGTAGCAATGGCAACAA
CGTTGCGCAAACTATTAACTGGCGAACTACTTACTCTAGCTTCCCGGCAACAATTAATAGACTGGATGGA
GGCGGATAAAGTTGCAGGACCACTTCTGCGCTCGGCCCTTCCGGCTGGCTGGTTTATTGCTGATAAATCT
GGAGCCGGTGAGCGTGGGTCTCGCGGTATCATTGCAGCACTGGGGCCAGATGGTAAGCCCTCCCGTATCG
TAGTTATCTACACGACGGGGAGTCAGGCAACTATGGATGAACGAAATAGACAGATCGCTGAGATAGGTGC
CTCACTGATTAAGCATTGGTAACGCTGGTATCACTAGTATTACAGAGGTAAGTTATAACAGTCGCCTAAC
CTTAATTAATAGGGATAACAGGGTAATATCTTGCCCTGCACGAATACCAGCGACCCCTTGCCCAAATACT
TGCCGTGGGCCTCGGCCTGAGAGCCAAAACACTTGATGCGGAAGAAGTCGGTGCGCTCCTGCTTGTCGCC
GGCATCGTTGCGCCACATCTAGGATCTGCCAGGAACCGTAAAAAGGCCGCGTTGCTGGCGTTTTTCCATA
GGCTCCGCCCCCCTGACGAGCATCACAAAAATCGACGCTCAAGTCAGAGGTGGCGAAACCCGACAGGACT
ATAAAGATACCAGGCGTTTCCCCCTGGAAGCTCCCTCGTGCGCTCTCCTGTTCCGACCCTGCCGCTTACC
GGATACCTGTCCGCCTTTCTCCCTTCGGGAAGCGTGGCGCTTTCTCATAGCTCACGCTGTAGGTATCTCA
GTTCGGTGTAGGTCGTTCGCTCCAAGCTGGGCTGTGTGCACGAACCCCCCGTTCAGCCCGACCGCTGCGC
CTTATCCGGTAACTATCGTCTTGAGTCCAACCCGGTAAGACACGACTTATCGCCACTGGCAGCAGCCACT
GGTAACAGGATTAGCAGAGCGAGGTATGTAGGCGGTGCTACAGAGTTCTTGAAGTGGTGGCCTAACTACG
GCTACACTAGAAGAACAGTATTTGGTATCTGCGCTCTGCTGAAGCCAGTTACCTTCGGAAAAAGAGTTGG
TAGCTCTTGATCCGGCAAACAAACCACCGCTGGTAGCGGTGGTTTTTTTGTTTGCAAGCAGCAGATTACG
CGCAGAAAAAAAGGATCTCAA
